LOCUS       Exported 8323 bp ds-DNA circular SYN 13-MAY-2021
DEFINITION  3rd generation lentiviral gRNA plasmid targeting human IKBKB.
ACCESSION   .
VERSION     .
KEYWORDS    IKBKB gRNA (BRDN0001148638)
SOURCE      synthetic DNA construct
  ORGANISM  synthetic DNA construct
REFERENCE   1 (bases 1 to 8323)
  AUTHORS   Doench JG, Fusi N, Sullender M, Hegde M, Vaimberg EW, Donovan KF,
            Smith I, Tothova Z, Wilen C, Orchard R, Virgin HW, Listgarten J,
            Root DE
  TITLE     Optimized sgRNA design to maximize activity and minimize off-target
            effects of CRISPR-Cas9.
  JOURNAL   Nat Biotechnol. 2016 Jan 18. doi: 10.1038/nbt.3437.
  PUBMED    26780180
REFERENCE   2 (bases 1 to 8323)
  AUTHORS   .
  TITLE     Direct Submission
  JOURNAL   Exported May 13, 2021 from SnapGene Server 1.1.58
            http://www.snapgene.com
FEATURES             Location/Qualifiers
     source          1..8323
                     /organism="synthetic DNA construct"
                     /mol_type="other DNA"
     promoter        87..1265
                     /label=EF-1-alpha promoter
                     /note="strong constitutive promoter for human elongation
                     factor EF-1-alpha"
     intron          318..1256
                     /label=EF-1-alpha intron A
                     /note="intron upstream of the start codon of human
                     EF-1-alpha"
     primer_bind     1213..1233
                     /label=EF1a-F
                     /note="Human elongation factor-1a promoter, forward primer"
     CDS             1278..1877
                     /codon_start=1
                     /gene="pac from Streptomyces alboniger"
                     /product="puromycin N-acetyltransferase"
                     /label=PuroR
                     /note="confers resistance to puromycin"
                     /translation="MTEYKPTVRLATRDDVPRAVRTLAAAFADYPATRHTVDPDRHIER
                     VTELQELFLTRVGLDIGKVWVADDGAAVAVWTTPESVEAGAVFAEIGPRMAELSGSRLA
                     AQQQMEGLLAPHRPKEPAWFLATVGVSPDHQGKGLGSAVVLPGVEAAERAGVPAFLETS
                     APRNLPFYERLGFTVTADVEVPEGPRTWCMTRKPGA"
     primer_bind     complement(1278..1297)
                     /label=Puro-R
                     /note="Puromycin resistance gene, reverse primer. Also
                     called puro-variant-R"
     primer_bind     1774..1794
                     /label=Puro-F
                     /note="Puromycin resistance gene, forward primer"
     misc_feature    1893..2481
                     /label=WPRE
                     /note="woodchuck hepatitis virus posttranscriptional
                     regulatory element"
     primer_bind     complement(1946..1966)
                     /label=WPRE-R
                     /note="WPRE, reverse primer"
     CDS             complement(2364..2375)
                     /codon_start=1
                     /product="Factor Xa recognition and cleavage site"
                     /label=Factor Xa site
                     /translation="IEGR"
     LTR             2553..2786
                     /label=3' LTR (Delta-U3)
                     /note="self-inactivating 3' long terminal repeat (LTR) from
                     HIV-1"
     polyA_signal    2864..2985
                     /label=SV40 poly(A) signal
                     /note="SV40 polyadenylation signal"
     primer_bind     complement(2901..2920)
                     /label=SV40pA-R
                     /note="SV40 polyA, reverse primer"
     primer_bind     2955..2974
                     /label=EBV-rev
                     /note="SV40 polyA terminator, reverse primer"
     rep_origin      3025..3160
                     /label=SV40 ori
                     /note="SV40 origin of replication"
     primer_bind     3087..3106
                     /label=SV40pro-F
                     /note="SV40 promoter/origin, forward primer"
     primer_bind     complement(3180..3199)
                     /label=T7
                     /note="T7 promoter, forward primer"
     promoter        complement(3181..3199)
                     /label=T7 promoter
                     /note="promoter for bacteriophage T7 RNA polymerase"
     primer_bind     complement(3209..3226)
                     /label=M13 Forward
                     /note="In lacZ gene. Also called M13-F20 or M13 (-21)
                     Forward"
     primer_bind     complement(3209..3225)
                     /label=M13 fwd
                     /note="common sequencing primer, one of multiple similar
                     variants"
     primer_bind     complement(3218..3240)
                     /label=M13/pUC Forward
                     /note="In lacZ gene"
     rep_origin      3367..3822
                     /direction=RIGHT
                     /label=f1 ori
                     /note="f1 bacteriophage origin of replication; arrow
                     indicates direction of (+) strand synthesis"
     primer_bind     complement(3454..3473)
                     /label=F1ori-R
                     /note="F1 origin, reverse primer"
     primer_bind     3664..3685
                     /label=F1ori-F
                     /note="F1 origin, forward primer"
     promoter        3848..3952
                     /gene="bla"
                     /label=AmpR promoter
     CDS             3953..4813
                     /codon_start=1
                     /gene="bla"
                     /product="beta-lactamase"
                     /label=AmpR
                     /note="confers resistance to ampicillin, carbenicillin, and
                     related antibiotics"
                     /translation="MSIQHFRVALIPFFAAFCLPVFAHPETLVKVKDAEDQLGARVGYI
                     ELDLNSGKILESFRPEERFPMMSTFKVLLCGAVLSRIDAGQEQLGRRIHYSQNDLVEYS
                     PVTEKHLTDGMTVRELCSAAITMSDNTAANLLLTTIGGPKELTAFLHNMGDHVTRLDRW
                     EPELNEAIPNDERDTTMPVAMATTLRKLLTGELLTLASRQQLIDWMEADKVAGPLLRSA
                     LPAGWFIADKSGAGERGSRGIIAALGPDGKPSRIVVIYTTGSQATMDERNRQIAEIGAS
                     LIKHW"
     primer_bind     complement(4171..4190)
                     /label=Amp-R
                     /note="Ampicillin resistance gene, reverse primer"
     rep_origin      4984..5572
                     /direction=RIGHT
                     /label=ori
                     /note="high-copy-number ColE1/pMB1/pBR322/pUC origin of
                     replication"
     primer_bind     5473..5492
                     /label=pBR322ori-F
                     /note="pBR322 origin, forward primer"
     primer_bind     5726..5743
                     /label=L4440
                     /note="L4440 vector, forward primer"
     protein_bind    5860..5881
                     /label=CAP binding site
                     /bound_moiety="E. coli catabolite activator protein"
                     /note="CAP binding activates transcription in the presence
                     of cAMP."
     promoter        5896..5926
                     /label=lac promoter
                     /note="promoter for the E. coli lac operon"
     protein_bind    5934..5950
                     /label=lac operator
                     /bound_moiety="lac repressor encoded by lacI"
                     /note="The lac repressor binds to the lac operator to
                     inhibit transcription in E. coli. This inhibition can be
                     relieved by adding lactose or
                     isopropyl-beta-D-thiogalactopyranoside (IPTG)."
     primer_bind     5939..5961
                     /label=M13/pUC Reverse
                     /note="In lacZ gene"
     primer_bind     5958..5974
                     /label=M13 rev
                     /note="common sequencing primer, one of multiple similar
                     variants"
     primer_bind     5958..5974
                     /label=M13 Reverse
                     /note="In lacZ gene. Also called M13-rev"
     primer_bind     5993..6013
                     /label=T3
                     /note="T3 promoter, forward primer"
     promoter        5995..6013
                     /label=T3 promoter
                     /note="promoter for bacteriophage T3 RNA polymerase"
     promoter        6041..6267
                     /label=RSV promoter
                     /note="Rous sarcoma virus enhancer/promoter"
     LTR             6268..6448
                     /label=5' LTR (truncated)
                     /note="truncated 5' long terminal repeat (LTR) from HIV-1"
     misc_feature    6495..6620
                     /label=HIV-1 Psi
                     /note="packaging signal of human immunodeficiency virus
                     type 1"
     misc_feature    7113..7346
                     /label=RRE
                     /note="The Rev response element (RRE) of HIV-1 allows for
                     Rev-dependent mRNA export from the nucleus to the
                     cytoplasm."
     CDS             7531..7575
                     /codon_start=1
                     /product="antigenic peptide corresponding to amino acids
                     655 to 669 of the HIV envelope protein gp41 (Lutje Hulsik
                     et al., 2013)"
                     /label=gp41 peptide
                     /note="recognized by the 2H10 single-chain llama nanobody"
                     /translation="KNEQELLELDKWASL"
     promoter        7753..7993
                     /label=U6 promoter
                     /note="RNA polymerase III promoter for human U6 snRNA"
     primer_bind     7753..7773
                     /label=hU6-F
                     /note="Human U6 promoter, forward primer"
     primer_bind     7924..7943
                     /label=LKO.1 5'
                     /note="Human U6 promoter, forward primer"
     misc_RNA        8023..8098
                     /label=gRNA scaffold
                     /note="guide RNA scaffold for the Streptococcus pyogenes
                     CRISPR/Cas9 system"
     misc_feature    8154..8271
                     /label=cPPT/CTS
                     /note="central polypurine tract and central termination
                     sequence of HIV-1"
ORIGIN
        1 cccgggtgca aagatggata aagttttaaa cagagaggaa tctttgcagc taatggacct
       61 tctaggtctt gaaaggagtg ggaattggct ccggtgcccg tcagtgggca gagcgcacat
      121 cgcccacagt ccccgagaag ttggggggag gggtcggcaa ttgatccggt gcctagagaa
      181 ggtggcgcgg ggtaaactgg gaaagtgatg tcgtgtactg gctccgcctt tttcccgagg
      241 gtgggggaga accgtatata agtgcagtag tcgccgtgaa cgttcttttt cgcaacgggt
      301 ttgccgccag aacacaggta agtgccgtgt gtggttcccg cgggcctggc ctctttacgg
      361 gttatggccc ttgcgtgcct tgaattactt ccacctggct gcagtacgtg attcttgatc
      421 ccgagcttcg ggttggaagt gggtgggaga gttcgaggcc ttgcgcttaa ggagcccctt
      481 cgcctcgtgc ttgagttgag gcctggcctg ggcgctgggg ccgccgcgtg cgaatctggt
      541 ggcaccttcg cgcctgtctc gctgctttcg ataagtctct agccatttaa aatttttgat
      601 gacctgctgc gacgcttttt ttctggcaag atagtcttgt aaatgcgggc caagatctgc
      661 acactggtat ttcggttttt ggggccgcgg gcggcgacgg ggcccgtgcg tcccagcgca
      721 catgttcggc gaggcggggc ctgcgagcgc ggccaccgag aatcggacgg gggtagtctc
      781 aagctggccg gcctgctctg gtgcctggcc tcgcgccgcc gtgtatcgcc ccgccctggg
      841 cggcaaggct ggcccggtcg gcaccagttg cgtgagcgga aagatggccg cttcccggcc
      901 ctgctgcagg gagctcaaaa tggaggacgc ggcgctcggg agagcgggcg ggtgagtcac
      961 ccacacaaag gaaaagggcc tttccgtcct cagccgtcgc ttcatgtgac tccacggagt
     1021 accgggcgcc gtccaggcac ctcgattagt tctcgagctt ttggagtacg tcgtctttag
     1081 gttgggggga ggggttttat gcgatggagt ttccccacac tgagtgggtg gagactgaag
     1141 ttaggccagc ttggcacttg atgtaattct ccttggaatt tgcccttttt gagtttggat
     1201 cttggttcat tctcaagcct cagacagtgg ttcaaagttt ttttcttcca tttcaggtgt
     1261 cgtgacgtac ggccaccatg accgagtaca agcccacggt gcgcctcgcc acccgcgacg
     1321 acgtccccag ggccgtacgc accctcgccg ccgcgttcgc cgactacccc gccacgcgcc
     1381 acaccgtcga tccggaccgc cacatcgagc gggtcaccga gctgcaagaa ctcttcctca
     1441 cgcgcgtcgg gctcgacatc ggcaaggtgt gggtcgcgga cgacggcgcc gccgtggcgg
     1501 tctggaccac gccggagagc gtcgaagcgg gggcggtgtt cgccgagatc ggcccgcgca
     1561 tggccgagtt gagcggttcc cggctggccg cgcagcaaca gatggaaggc ctcctggcgc
     1621 cgcaccggcc caaggagccc gcgtggttcc tggccaccgt cggagtctcg cccgaccacc
     1681 agggcaaggg tctgggcagc gccgtcgtgc tccccggagt ggaggcggcc gagcgcgccg
     1741 gggtgcccgc cttcctggag acctccgcgc cccgcaacct ccccttctac gagcggctcg
     1801 gcttcaccgt caccgccgac gtcgaggtgc ccgaaggacc gcgcacctgg tgcatgaccc
     1861 gcaagcccgg tgcctgaacg cgttaagtcg acaatcaacc tctggattac aaaatttgtg
     1921 aaagattgac tggtattctt aactatgttg ctccttttac gctatgtgga tacgctgctt
     1981 taatgccttt gtatcatgct attgcttccc gtatggcttt cattttctcc tccttgtata
     2041 aatcctggtt gctgtctctt tatgaggagt tgtggcccgt tgtcaggcaa cgtggcgtgg
     2101 tgtgcactgt gtttgctgac gcaaccccca ctggttgggg cattgccacc acctgtcagc
     2161 tcctttccgg gactttcgct ttccccctcc ctattgccac ggcggaactc atcgccgcct
     2221 gccttgcccg ctgctggaca ggggctcggc tgttgggcac tgacaattcc gtggtgttgt
     2281 cggggaaatc atcgtccttt ccttggctgc tcgcctgtgt tgccacctgg attctgcgcg
     2341 ggacgtcctt ctgctacgtc ccttcggccc tcaatccagc ggaccttcct tcccgcggcc
     2401 tgctgccggc tctgcggcct cttccgcgtc ttcgccttcg ccctcagacg agtcggatct
     2461 ccctttgggc cgcctccccg cgtcgacttt aagaccaatg acttacaagg cagctgtaga
     2521 tcttagccac tttttaaaag aaaagggggg actggaaggg ctaattcact cccaacgaag
     2581 acaagatctg ctttttgctt gtactgggtc tctctggtta gaccagatct gagcctggga
     2641 gctctctggc taactaggga acccactgct taagcctcaa taaagcttgc cttgagtgct
     2701 tcaagtagtg tgtgcccgtc tgttgtgtga ctctggtaac tagagatccc tcagaccctt
     2761 ttagtcagtg tggaaaatct ctagcagtac gtatagtagt tcatgtcatc ttattattca
     2821 gtatttataa cttgcaaaga aatgaatatc agagagtgag aggaacttgt ttattgcagc
     2881 ttataatggt tacaaataaa gcaatagcat cacaaatttc acaaataaag catttttttc
     2941 actgcattct agttgtggtt tgtccaaact catcaatgta tcttatcatg tctggctcta
     3001 gctatcccgc ccctaactcc gcccatcccg cccctaactc cgcccagttc cgcccattct
     3061 ccgccccatg gctgactaat tttttttatt tatgcagagg ccgaggccgc ctcggcctct
     3121 gagctattcc agaagtagtg aggaggcttt tttggaggcc tagggacgta cccaattcgc
     3181 cctatagtga gtcgtattac gcgcgctcac tggccgtcgt tttacaacgt cgtgactggg
     3241 aaaaccctgg cgttacccaa cttaatcgcc ttgcagcaca tccccctttc gccagctggc
     3301 gtaatagcga agaggcccgc accgatcgcc cttcccaaca gttgcgcagc ctgaatggcg
     3361 aatgggnnnn nnnnnnnnnn nnnnnnnnnn nnnnnnnnnn nnnnnnnnnn nnnnnnnnnn
     3421 nnnnnnnnnn nnnnnnnnnn nnnnnnnnnn nnnnnnnnnn nnnnnnnnnn nnnnnnnnnn
     3481 nnnnnnnnnn cnnnnnnnnn nnnnnnnnnn nnnnnnnnnn nnnnnnnnnn nnnnnnnnnn
     3541 nnnnnnnnnn nnnnnnnnnn nnnnnnnnnn nnnnnnnnnn nnannnnnnn nnnnnnnnnn
     3601 nnnnnnnnnn nnnnnnnnnn nnnnnnnnnn nncctttgac gttggagtcc acgttcttta
     3661 atagtggact cttgttccaa actggaacaa cactcaaccc tatctcggtc tattcttttg
     3721 atttataagg gattttgccg atttcggcct attggttaaa aaatgagctg atttaacaaa
     3781 aatttaacgc gaattttaac aaaatattaa cgcttacaat ttaggtggca cttttcgggg
     3841 aaatgtgcgc ggaaccccta tttgtttatt tttctaaata cattcaaata tgtatccgct
     3901 catgagacaa taaccctgat aaatgcttca ataatattga aaaaggaaga gtatgagtat
     3961 tcaacatttc cgtgtcgccc ttattccctt ttttgcggca ttttgccttc ctgtttttgc
     4021 tcacccagaa acgctggtga aagtaaaaga tgctgaagat cagttgggtg cacgagtggg
     4081 ttacatcgaa ctggatctca acagcggtaa gatccttgag agttttcgcc ccgaagaacg
     4141 ttttccaatg atgagcactt ttaaagttct gctatgtggc gcggtattat cccgtattga
     4201 cgccgggcaa gagcaactcg gtcgccgcat acactattct cagaatgact tggttgagta
     4261 ctcaccagtc acagaaaagc atcttacgga tggcatgaca gtaagagaat tatgcagtgc
     4321 tgccataacc atgagtgata acactgcggc caacttactt ctgacaacga tcggaggacc
     4381 gaaggagcta accgcttttt tgcacaacat gggggatcat gtaactcgcc ttgatcgttg
     4441 ggaaccggag ctgaatgaag ccataccaaa cgacgagcgt gacaccacga tgcctgtagc
     4501 aatggcaaca acgttgcgca aactattaac tggcgaacta cttactctag cttcccggca
     4561 acaattaata gactggatgg aggcggataa agttgcagga ccacttctgc gctcggccct
     4621 tccggctggc tggtttattg ctgataaatc tggagccggt gagcgtgggt ctcgcggtat
     4681 cattgcagca ctggggccag atggtaagcc ctcccgtatc gtagttatct acacgacggg
     4741 gagtcaggca actatggatg aacgaaatag acagatcgct gagataggtg cctcactgat
     4801 taagcattgg taactgtcag accaagttta ctcatatata ctttagattg atttaaaact
     4861 tcatttttaa tttaaaagga tctaggtgaa gatccttttt gataatctca tgaccaaaat
     4921 cccttaacgt gagttttcgt tccactgagc gtcagacccc gtagaaaaga tcaaaggatc
     4981 ttcttgagat cctttttttc tgcgcgtaat ctgctgcttg caaacaaaaa aaccaccgct
     5041 accagcggtg gtttgtttgc cggatcaaga gctaccaact ctttttccga aggtaactgg
     5101 cttcagcaga gcgcagatac caaatactgt tcttctagtg tagccgtagt taggccacca
     5161 cttcaagaac tctgtagcac cgcctacata cctcgctctg ctaatcctgt taccagtggc
     5221 tgctgccagt ggcgataagt cgtgtcttac cgggttggac tcaagacgat agttaccgga
     5281 taaggcgcag cggtcgggct gaacgggggg ttcgtgcaca cagcccagct tggagcgaac
     5341 gacctacacc gaactgagat acctacagcg tgagctatga gaaagcgcca cgcttcccga
     5401 agggagaaag gcggacaggt atccggtaag cggcagggtc ggaacaggag agcgcacgag
     5461 ggagcttcca gggggaaacg cctggtatct ttatagtcct gtcgggtttc gccacctctg
     5521 acttgagcgt cgatttttgt gatgctcgtc aggggggcgg agcctatgga aaaacgccag
     5581 caacgcggcc tttttacggt tcctggcctt ttgctggcct tttgctcaca tgttctttcc
     5641 tgcgttatcc cctgattctg tggataaccg tattaccgcc tttgagtgag ctgataccgc
     5701 tcgccgcagc cgaacgaccg agcgcagcga gtcagtgagc gaggaagcgg aagagcgccc
     5761 aatacgcaaa ccgcctctcc ccgcgcgttg gccgattcat taatgcagct ggcacgacag
     5821 gtttcccgac tggaaagcgg gcagtgagcg caacgcaatt aatgtgagtt agctcactca
     5881 ttaggcaccc caggctttac actttatgct tccggctcgt atgttgtgtg gaattgtgag
     5941 cggataacaa tttcacacag gaaacagcta tgaccatgat tacgccaagc gcgcaattaa
     6001 ccctcactaa agggaacaaa agctggagct gcaagcttaa tgtagtctta tgcaatactc
     6061 ttgtagtctt gcaacatggt aacgatgagt tagcaacatg ccttacaagg agagaaaaag
     6121 caccgtgcat gccgattggt ggaagtaagg tggtacgatc gtgccttatt aggaaggcaa
     6181 cagacgggtc tgacatggat tggacgaacc actgaattgc cgcattgcag agatattgta
     6241 tttaagtgcc tagctcgata cataaacggg tctctctggt tagaccagat ctgagcctgg
     6301 gagctctctg gctaactagg gaacccactg cttaagcctc aataaagctt gccttgagtg
     6361 cttcaagtag tgtgtgcccg tctgttgtgt gactctggta actagagatc cctcagaccc
     6421 ttttagtcag tgtggaaaat ctctagcagt ggcgcccgaa cagggacttg aaagcgaaag
     6481 ggaaaccaga ggagctctct cgacgcagga ctcggcttgc tgaagcgcgc acggcaagag
     6541 gcgaggggcg gcgactggtg agtacgccaa aaattttgac tagcggaggc tagaaggaga
     6601 gagatgggtg cgagagcgtc agtattaagc gggggagaat tagatcgcga tgggaaaaaa
     6661 ttcggttaag gccaggggga aagaaaaaat ataaattaaa acatatagta tgggcaagca
     6721 gggagctaga acgattcgca gttaatcctg gcctgttaga aacatcagaa ggctgtagac
     6781 aaatactggg acagctacaa ccatcccttc agacaggatc agaagaactt agatcattat
     6841 ataatacagt agcaaccctc tattgtgtgc atcaaaggat agagataaaa gacaccaagg
     6901 aagctttaga caagatagag gaagagcaaa acaaaagtaa gaccaccgca cagcaagcgg
     6961 ccgctgatct tcagacctgg aggaggagat atgagggaca attggagaag tgaattatat
     7021 aaatataaag tagtaaaaat tgaaccatta ggagtagcac ccaccaaggc aaagagaaga
     7081 gtggtgcaga gagaaaaaag agcagtggga ataggagctt tgttccttgg gttcttggga
     7141 gcagcaggaa gcactatggg cgcagcgtca atgacgctga cggtacaggc cagacaatta
     7201 ttgtctggta tagtgcagca gcagaacaat ttgctgaggg ctattgaggc gcaacagcat
     7261 ctgttgcaac tcacagtctg gggcatcaag cagctccagg caagaatcct ggctgtggaa
     7321 agatacctaa aggatcaaca gctcctgggg atttggggtt gctctggaaa actcatttgc
     7381 accactgctg tgccttggaa tgctagttgg agtaataaat ctctggaaca gatttggaat
     7441 cacacgacct ggatggagtg ggacagagaa attaacaatt acacaagctt aatacactcc
     7501 ttaattgaag aatcgcaaaa ccagcaagaa aagaatgaac aagaattatt ggaattagat
     7561 aaatgggcaa gtttgtggaa ttggtttaac ataacaaatt ggctgtggta tataaaatta
     7621 ttcataatga tagtaggagg cttggtaggt ttaagaatag tttttgctgt actttctata
     7681 gtgaatagag ttaggcaggg atattcacca ttatcgtttc agacccacct cccaaccccg
     7741 aggggaccca gagagggcct atttcccatg attccttcat atttgcatat acgatacaag
     7801 gctgttagag agataattag aattaatttg actgtaaaca caaagatatt agtacaaaat
     7861 acgtgacgta gaaagtaata atttcttggg tagtttgcag ttttaaaatt atgttttaaa
     7921 atggactatc atatgcttac cgtaacttga aagtatttcg atttcttggc tttatatatc
     7981 ttgtggaaag gacgaaacac cggctggttc atatcttgaa cagttttaga gctagaaata
     8041 gcaagttaaa ataaggctag tccgttatca acttgaaaaa gtggcaccga gtcggtgctt
     8101 ttttaagctt ggcgtaacta gatcttgaga caaatggcag tattcatcca caattttaaa
     8161 agaaaagggg ggattggggg gtacagtgca ggggaaagaa tagtagacat aatagcaaca
     8221 gacatacaaa ctaaagaatt acaaaaacaa attacaaaaa ttcaaaattt tcgggtttat
     8281 tacagggaca gcagagatcc actttggcgc cggctcgagg ggg
//
