[The description below was written by a language model from this plasmid's Addgene catalogue record and the feature table of its GenBank file.]
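Description:
IKBKB gRNA (BRDN0001148638) is a third-generation lentiviral CRISPR guide plasmid of 8,323 bp built on the lentiGuide-Puro backbone, carrying a single guide RNA directed against human IKBKB, the gene encoding the IKK-beta kinase. It is maintained in E. coli as a high-copy plasmid through a ColE1/pUC-type origin with ampicillin selection (beta-lactamase). The backbone also carries an f1 origin, an SV40 origin and residual lac, T7 and T3 promoter elements.

The transfer cassette begins with an RSV promoter fused to a truncated HIV-1 5' LTR, which makes genomic RNA production Tat-independent. This is followed by the Psi packaging signal and the Rev response element for Rev-dependent nuclear export. It ends with a U3-deleted, self-inactivating 3' LTR and an SV40 polyadenylation signal. Within this unit, a human U6 RNA polymerase III promoter drives the IKBKB-targeting spacer joined to the Streptococcus pyogenes Cas9 gRNA scaffold. A cPPT/CTS element lies just downstream and aids nuclear import of the reverse-transcribed genome. A separate EF-1-alpha promoter, including its intron A, expresses puromycin N-acetyltransferase for selection of transduced mammalian cells, and a WPRE enhances transcript expression.

The plasmid does not encode Cas9, so it is meant to be used with a separate Cas9 lentiviral vector or in cells that already express Cas9. According to the depositor, the guide was designed against several IKBKB reference transcripts and belongs to a human kinome gRNA collection linked to work on optimized sgRNA design. Its typical use is knockout of IKBKB in human cells by lentiviral delivery.
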