Addgene plasmid #76091: IKBKB gRNA (BRDN0001148638)
Purpose: 3rd generation lentiviral gRNA plasmid targeting human IKBKB
Depositing lab: John Doench & David Root. Depositing organization: Broad Institute. Publication: Optimized sgRNA design to maximize activity and minimize off-target effects of CRISPR-Cas9. Doench JG, Fusi N, Sullender M, Hegde M, Vaimberg EW, Donovan KF, Smith I, Tothova Z, Wilen C, Orchard R, Virgin HW, Listgarten J, Root DE. Nat Biotechnol. 2016 Jan 18. doi: 10.1038/nbt.3437. PubMed 26780180.
Backbone
  Vector backbone: lentiGuide-Puro
  Backbone manufacturer: Zhang Lab (Addgene plasmid # 52963)
  Vector type: Mammalian Expression, Lentiviral, CRISPR
  Selectable markers: Puromycin
Growth in bacteria
  Bacterial resistance: Ampicillin, 100 μg/mL
  Growth temperature: 37°C
  Growth strain: DH5alpha
  Copy number: High Copy
Gene/Insert
  Gene/Insert name: IKBKB (alt names: IKBKB; NM_001190720.2)
  gRNA/shRNA sequence: GCTGGTTCATATCTTGAACA
  Species: H. sapiens (human)
  Entrez Gene: IKBKB (a.k.a. IKK-2, IKK-beta, IKK2, IKKB, IMD15, IMD15A, IMD15B, NFKBIKB)
  Promoter: hU6
  Cloning method: Unknown
  Sequencing primers: 5′ U6-F; 3′ pS2-R
Terms and licenses: Academic/Nonprofit Terms; Industry Terms: Not Available to Industry
Depositor comments: The gRNA was designed to target the following Genbank reference sequence(s): NM_001190720.2,NM_001242778.1,NM_001556.2. Note that this plasmid does NOT contain Cas9. It should be used in conjunction with lentiCas9-Blast (Addgene #52962) or otherwise with cell lines already expressing Cas9. Browse the full kinome gRNA library at http://www.addgene.org/pooled-library/broadgpp-human-kinome/ or visit http://www.broadinstitute.org/rnai/public/ for detailed protocols and information.
How to cite: IKBKB gRNA (BRDN0001148638) was a gift from John Doench & David Root (Addgene plasmid # 76091 ; http://n2t.net/addgene:76091 ; RRID:Addgene_76091)
