>Addgene plasmid #76091 | IKBKB gRNA (BRDN0001148638) | depositor partial sequence | sequence record 143551 | Target Sequence
GCTGGTTCATATCTTGAACA
