>Addgene plasmid #76091 | IKBKB gRNA (BRDN0001148638) | addgene partial sequence | sequence record 185165 | hU6-F
TAGAAAGTAATAATTTCTTGGGTAGTTTGCAGTTTTAAAATTATGTTTTAAAATGGACTATCATATGCTT
ACCGTAACTTGAAAGTATTTCGATTTCTTGGCTTTATATATCTTGTGGAAAGGACGAAACACCGGCTGGT
TCATATCTTGAACAGTTTTAGAGCTAGAAATAGCAAGTTAAAATAAGGCTAGTCCGTTATCAACTTGAAA
AAGTGGCACCGAGTCGGTGCTTTTTTAAGCTTGGCGTAACTAGATCTTGAGACAAATGGCAGTATTCATC
CACAATTTTAAAAGAAAAGGGGGGATTGGGGGGTACAGTGCAGGGGAAAGAATAGTAGACATAATAGCAA
CAGACATACAAACTAAAGAATTACAAAAACAAATTACAAAAATTCAAAATTTTCGGGTTTATTACAGGGA
CAGCAGAGATCCACTTTGGCGCCGGCTCGAGGGGGCCCGGGTGCAAAGATGGATAAAGTTTTAAACAGAG
AGGAATCTTTGCAGCTAATGGACCTTCTAGGTCTTGAAAGGAGTGGGAATTGGCTCCGGTGCCCGTCAGT
GGGCAGAGCG
